>Addgene plasmid #76906 | MAP3K13 gRNA (BRDN0001148292) | addgene full sequence | sequence record 186740 | Addgene Assembled Sequence
CCCGGGTGCAAAGATGGATAAAGTTTTAAACAGAGAGGAATCTTTGCAGCTAATGGACCTTCTAGGTCTT
GAAAGGAGTGGGAATTGGCTCCGGTGCCCGTCAGTGGGCAGAGCGCACATCGCCCACAGTCCCCGAGAAG
TTGGGGGGAGGGGTCGGCAATTGATCCGGTGCCTAGAGAAGGTGGCGCGGGGTAAACTGGGAAAGTGATG
TCGTGTACTGGCTCCGCCTTTTTCCCGAGGGTGGGGGAGAACCGTATATAAGTGCAGTAGTCGCCGTGAA
CGTTCTTTTTCGCAACGGGTTTGCCGCCAGAACACAGGTAAGTGCCGTGTGTGGTTCCCGCGGGCCTGGC
CTCTTTACGGGTTATGGCCCTTGCGTGCCTTGAATTACTTCCACCTGGCTGCAGTACGTGATTCTTGATC
CCGAGCTTCGGGTTGGAAGTGGGTGGGAGAGTTCGAGGCCTTGCGCTTAAGGAGCCCCTTCGCCTCGTGC
TTGAGTTGAGGCCTGGCCTGGGCGCTGGGGCCGCCGCGTGCGAATCTGGTGGCACCTTCGCGCCTGTCTC
GCTGCTTTCGATAAGTCTCTAGCCATTTAAAATTTTTGATGACCTGCTGCGACGCTTTTTTTCTGGCAAG
ATAGTCTTGTAAATGCGGGCCAAGATCTGCACACTGGTATTTCGGTTTTTGGGGCCGCGGGCGGCGACGG
GGCCCGTGCGTCCCAGCGCACATGTTCGGCGAGGCGGGGCCTGCGAGCGCGGCCACCGAGAATCGGACGG
GGGTAGTCTCAAGCTGGCCGGCCTGCTCTGGTGCCTGGCCTCGCGCCGCCGTGTATCGCCCCGCCCTGGG
CGGCAAGGCTGGCCCGGTCGGCACCAGTTGCGTGAGCGGAAAGATGGCCGCTTCCCGGCCCTGCTGCAGG
GAGCTCAAAATGGAGGACGCGGCGCTCGGGAGAGCGGGCGGGTGAGTCACCCACACAAAGGAAAAGGGCC
TTTCCGTCCTCAGCCGTCGCTTCATGTGACTCCACGGAGTACCGGGCGCCGTCCAGGCACCTCGATTAGT
TCTCGAGCTTTTGGAGTACGTCGTCTTTAGGTTGGGGGGAGGGGTTTTATGCGATGGAGTTTCCCCACAC
TGAGTGGGTGGAGACTGAAGTTAGGCCAGCTTGGCACTTGATGTAATTCTCCTTGGAATTTGCCCTTTTT
GAGTTTGGATCTTGGTTCATTCTCAAGCCTCAGACAGTGGTTCAAAGTTTTTTTCTTCCATTTCAGGTGT
CGTGACGTACGGCCACCATGACCGAGTACAAGCCCACGGTGCGCCTCGCCACCCGCGACGACGTCCCCAG
GGCCGTACGCACCCTCGCCGCCGCGTTCGCCGACTACCCCGCCACGCGCCACACCGTCGATCCGGACCGC
CACATCGAGCGGGTCACCGAGCTGCAAGAACTCTTCCTCACGCGCGTCGGGCTCGACATCGGCAAGGTGT
GGGTCGCGGACGACGGCGCCGCCGTGGCGGTCTGGACCACGCCGGAGAGCGTCGAAGCGGGGGCGGTGTT
CGCCGAGATCGGCCCGCGCATGGCCGAGTTGAGCGGTTCCCGGCTGGCCGCGCAGCAACAGATGGAAGGC
CTCCTGGCGCCGCACCGGCCCAAGGAGCCCGCGTGGTTCCTGGCCACCGTCGGAGTCTCGCCCGACCACC
AGGGCAAGGGTCTGGGCAGCGCCGTCGTGCTCCCCGGAGTGGAGGCGGCCGAGCGCGCCGGGGTGCCCGC
CTTCCTGGAGACCTCCGCGCCCCGCAACCTCCCCTTCTACGAGCGGCTCGGCTTCACCGTCACCGCCGAC
GTCGAGGTGCCCGAAGGACCGCGCACCTGGTGCATGACCCGCAAGCCCGGTGCCTGAACGCGTTAAGTCG
ACAATCAACCTCTGGATTACAAAATTTGTGAAAGATTGACTGGTATTCTTAACTATGTTGCTCCTTTTAC
GCTATGTGGATACGCTGCTTTAATGCCTTTGTATCATGCTATTGCTTCCCGTATGGCTTTCATTTTCTCC
TCCTTGTATAAATCCTGGTTGCTGTCTCTTTATGAGGAGTTGTGGCCCGTTGTCAGGCAACGTGGCGTGG
TGTGCACTGTGTTTGCTGACGCAACCCCCACTGGTTGGGGCATTGCCACCACCTGTCAGCTCCTTTCCGG
GACTTTCGCTTTCCCCCTCCCTATTGCCACGGCGGAACTCATCGCCGCCTGCCTTGCCCGCTGCTGGACA
GGGGCTCGGCTGTTGGGCACTGACAATTCCGTGGTGTTGTCGGGGAAATCATCGTCCTTTCCTTGGCTGC
TCGCCTGTGTTGCCACCTGGATTCTGCGCGGGACGTCCTTCTGCTACGTCCCTTCGGCCCTCAATCCAGC
GGACCTTCCTTCCCGCGGCCTGCTGCCGGCTCTGCGGCCTCTTCCGCGTCTTCGCCTTCGCCCTCAGACG
AGTCGGATCTCCCTTTGGGCCGCCTCCCCGCGTCGACTTTAAGACCAATGACTTACAAGGCAGCTGTAGA
TCTTAGCCACTTTTTAAAAGAAAAGGGGGGACTGGAAGGGCTAATTCACTCCCAACGAAGACAAGATCTG
CTTTTTGCTTGTACTGGGTCTCTCTGGTTAGACCAGATCTGAGCCTGGGAGCTCTCTGGCTAACTAGGGA
ACCCACTGCTTAAGCCTCAATAAAGCTTGCCTTGAGTGCTTCAAGTAGTGTGTGCCCGTCTGTTGTGTGA
CTCTGGTAACTAGAGATCCCTCAGACCCTTTTAGTCAGTGTGGAAAATCTCTAGCAGTACGTATAGTAGT
TCATGTCATCTTATTATTCAGTATTTATAACTTGCAAAGAAATGAATATCAGAGAGTGAGAGGAACTTGT
TTATTGCAGCTTATAATGGTTACAAATAAAGCAATAGCATCACAAATTTCACAAATAAAGCATTTTTTTC
ACTGCATTCTAGTTGTGGTTTGTCCAAACTCATCAATGTATCTTATCATGTCTGGCTCTAGCTATCCCGC
CCCTAACTCCGCCCATCCCGCCCCTAACTCCGCCCAGTTCCGCCCATTCTCCGCCCCATGGCTGACTAAT
TTTTTTTATTTATGCAGAGGCCGAGGCCGCCTCGGCCTCTGAGCTATTCCAGAAGTAGTGAGGAGGCTTT
TTTGGAGGCCTAGGGACGTACCCAATTCGCCCTATAGTGAGTCGTATTACGCGCGCTCACTGGCCGTCGT
TTTACAACGTCGTGACTGGGAAAACCCTGGCGTTACCCAACTTAATCGCCTTGCAGCACATCCCCCTTTC
GCCAGCTGGCGTAATAGCGAAGAGGCCCGCACCGATCGCCCTTCCCAACAGTTGCGCAGCCTGAATGGCG
AATGGG
[124 nt withheld, positions 3367-3490]
C
[91 nt withheld, positions 3492-3582]
A
[49 nt withheld, positions 3584-3632]
CCTTTGACGTTGGAGTCCACGTTCTTT
[37 nt withheld, positions 3660-3696]
ACCCTATCTCGGTCTATTCTTTTGATTTATAAGGGATTTTGCCGATTTCGGCCTATTGGTTAAAAAATGA
GCTGATTTAACAAAAATTTAACGCGAATTTTAACAAAATATTAACGCTTACAATTTAGGTGGCACTTTTC
GGGGAAATGTGCGCGGAACCCCTATTTGTTTATTTTTCTAAATACATTCAAATATGTATCCGCTCATGAG
ACAATAACCCTGATAAATGCTTCAATAATATTGAAAAAGGAAGAGTATGAGTATTCAACATTTCCGTGTC
GCCCTTATTCCCTTTTTTGCGGCATTTTGCCTTCCTGTTTTTGCTCACCCAGAAACGCTGGTGAAAGTAA
AAGATGCTGAAGATCAGTTGGGTGCACGAGTGGGTTACATCGAACTGGATCTCAACAGCGGTAAGATCCT
TGAGAGTTTTCGCCCCGAAGAACGTTTTCCAATGATGAGCACTTTTAAAGTTCTGCTATGTGGCGCGGTA
TTATCCCGTATTGACGCCGGGCAAGAGCAACTCGGTCGCCGCATACACTATTCTCAGAATGACTTGGTTG
AGTACTCACCAGTCACAGAAAAGCATCTTACGGATGGCATGACAGTAAGAGAATTATGCAGTGCTGCCAT
AACCATGAGTGATAACACTGCGGCCAACTTACTTCTGACAACGATCGGAGGACCGAAGGAGCTAACCGCT
TTTTTGCACAACATGGGGGATCATGTAACTCGCCTTGATCGTTGGGAACCGGAGCTGAATGAAGCCATAC
CAAACGACGAGCGTGACACCACGATGCCTGTAGCAATGGCAACAACGTTGCGCAAACTATTAACTGGCGA
ACTACTTACTCTAGCTTCCCGGCAACAATTAATAGACTGGATGGAGGCGGATAAAGTTGCAGGACCACTT
CTGCGCTCGGCCCTTCCGGCTGGCTGGTTTATTGCTGATAAATCTGGAGCCGGTGAGCGTGGGTCTCGCG
GTATCATTGCAGCACTGGGGCCAGATGGTAAGCCCTCCCGTATCGTAGTTATCTACACGACGGGGAGTCA
GGCAACTATGGATGAACGAAATAGACAGATCGCTGAGATAGGTGCCTCACTGATTAAGCATTGGTAACTG
TCAGACCAAGTTTACTCATATATACTTTAGATTGATTTAAAACTTCATTTTTAATTTAAAAGGATCTAGG
TGAAGATCCTTTTTGATAATCTCATGACCAAAATCCCTTAACGTGAGTTTTCGTTCCACTGAGCGTCAGA
CCCCGTAGAAAAGATCAAAGGATCTTCTTGAGATCCTTTTTTTCTGCGCGTAATCTGCTGCTTGCAAACA
AAAAAACCACCGCTACCAGCGGTGGTTTGTTTGCCGGATCAAGAGCTACCAACTCTTTTTCCGAAGGTAA
CTGGCTTCAGCAGAGCGCAGATACCAAATACTGTTCTTCTAGTGTAGCCGTAGTTAGGCCACCACTTCAA
GAACTCTGTAGCACCGCCTACATACCTCGCTCTGCTAATCCTGTTACCAGTGGCTGCTGCCAGTGGCGAT
AAGTCGTGTCTTACCGGGTTGGACTCAAGACGATAGTTACCGGATAAGGCGCAGCGGTCGGGCTGAACGG
GGGGTTCGTGCACACAGCCCAGCTTGGAGCGAACGACCTACACCGAACTGAGATACCTACAGCGTGAGCT
ATGAGAAAGCGCCACGCTTCCCGAAGGGAGAAAGGCGGACAGGTATCCGGTAAGCGGCAGGGTCGGAACA
GGAGAGCGCACGAGGGAGCTTCCAGGGGGAAACGCCTGGTATCTTTATAGTCCTGTCGGGTTTCGCCACC
TCTGACTTGAGCGTCGATTTTTGTGATGCTCGTCAGGGGGGCGGAGCCTATGGAAAAACGCCAGCAACGC
GGCCTTTTTACGGTTCCTGGCCTTTTGCTGGCCTTTTGCTCACATGTTCTTTCCTGCGTTATCCCCTGAT
TCTGTGGATAACCGTATTACCGCCTTTGAGTGAGCTGATACCGCTCGCCGCAGCCGAACGACCGAGCGCA
GCGAGTCAGTGAGCGAGGAAGCGGAAGAGCGCCCAATACGCAAACCGCCTCTCCCCGCGCGTTGGCCGAT
TCATTAATGCAGCTGGCACGACAGGTTTCCCGACTGGAAAGCGGGCAGTGAGCGCAACGCAATTAATGTG
AGTTAGCTCACTCATTAGGCACCCCAGGCTTTACACTTTATGCTTCCGGCTCGTATGTTGTGTGGAATTG
TGAGCGGATAACAATTTCACACAGGAAACAGCTATGACCATGATTACGCCAAGCGCGCAATTAACCCTCA
CTAAAGGGAACAAAAGCTGGAGCTGCAAGCTTAATGTAGTCTTATGCAATACTCTTGTAGTCTTGCAACA
TGGTAACGATGAGTTAGCAACATGCCTTACAAGGAGAGAAAAAGCACCGTGCATGCCGATTGGTGGAAGT
AAGGTGGTACGATCGTGCCTTATTAGGAAGGCAACAGACGGGTCTGACATGGATTGGACGAACCACTGAA
TTGCCGCATTGCAGAGATATTGTATTTAAGTGCCTAGCTCGATACATAAACGGGTCTCTCTGGTTAGACC
AGATCTGAGCCTGGGAGCTCTCTGGCTAACTAGGGAACCCACTGCTTAAGCCTCAATAAAGCTTGCCTTG
AGTGCTTCAAGTAGTGTGTGCCCGTCTGTTGTGTGACTCTGGTAACTAGAGATCCCTCAGACCCTTTTAG
TCAGTGTGGAAAATCTCTAGCAGTGGCGCCCGAACAGGGACTTGAAAGCGAAAGGGAAACCAGAGGAGCT
CTCTCGACGCAGGACTCGGCTTGCTGAAGCGCGCACGGCAAGAGGCGAGGGGCGGCGACTGGTGAGTACG
CCAAAAATTTTGACTAGCGGAGGCTAGAAGGAGAGAGATGGGTGCGAGAGCGTCAGTATTAAGCGGGGGA
GAATTAGATCGCGATGGGAAAAAATTCGGTTAAGGCCAGGGGGAAAGAAAAAATATAAATTAAAACATAT
AGTATGGGCAAGCAGGGAGCTAGAACGATTCGCAGTTAATCCTGGCCTGTTAGAAACATCAGAAGGCTGT
AGACAAATACTGGGACAGCTACAACCATCCCTTCAGACAGGATCAGAAGAACTTAGATCATTATATAATA
CAGTAGCAACCCTCTATTGTGTGCATCAAAGGATAGAGATAAAAGACACCAAGGAAGCTTTAGACAAGAT
AGAGGAAGAGCAAAACAAAAGTAAGACCACCGCACAGCAAGCGGCCGCTGATCTTCAGACCTGGAGGAGG
AGATATGAGGGACAATTGGAGAAGTGAATTATATAAATATAAAGTAGTAAAAATTGAACCATTAGGAGTA
GCACCCACCAAGGCAAAGAGAAGAGTGGTGCAGAGAGAAAAAAGAGCAGTGGGAATAGGAGCTTTGTTCC
TTGGGTTCTTGGGAGCAGCAGGAAGCACTATGGGCGCAGCGTCAATGACGCTGACGGTACAGGCCAGACA
ATTATTGTCTGGTATAGTGCAGCAGCAGAACAATTTGCTGAGGGCTATTGAGGCGCAACAGCATCTGTTG
CAACTCACAGTCTGGGGCATCAAGCAGCTCCAGGCAAGAATCCTGGCTGTGGAAAGATACCTAAAGGATC
AACAGCTCCTGGGGATTTGGGGTTGCTCTGGAAAACTCATTTGCACCACTGCTGTGCCTTGGAATGCTAG
TTGGAGTAATAAATCTCTGGAACAGATTTGGAATCACACGACCTGGATGGAGTGGGACAGAGAAATTAAC
AATTACACAAGCTTAATACACTCCTTAATTGAAGAATCGCAAAACCAGCAAGAAAAGAATGAACAAGAAT
TATTGGAATTAGATAAATGGGCAAGTTTGTGGAATTGGTTTAACATAACAAATTGGCTGTGGTATATAAA
ATTATTCATAATGATAGTAGGAGGCTTGGTAGGTTTAAGAATAGTTTTTGCTGTACTTTCTATAGTGAAT
AGAGTTAGGCAGGGATATTCACCATTATCGTTTCAGACCCACCTCCCAACCCCGAGGGGACCCAGAGAGG
GCCTATTTCCCATGATTCCTTCATATTTGCATATACGATACAAGGCTGTTAGAGAGATAATTAGAATTAA
TTTGACTGTAAACACAAAGATATTAGTACAAAATACGTGACGTAGAAAGTAATAATTTCTTGGGTAGTTT
GCAGTTTTAAAATTATGTTTTAAAATGGACTATCATATGCTTACCGTAACTTGAAAGTATTTCGATTTCT
TGGCTTTATATATCTTGTGGAAAGGACGAAACACCGGATGGATGATAGGACGAACAGTTTTAGAGCTAGA
AATAGCAAGTTAAAATAAGGCTAGTCCGTTATCAACTTGAAAAAGTGGCACCGAGTCGGTGCTTTTTTAA
GCTTGGCGTAACTAGATCTTGAGACAAATGGCAGTATTCATCCACAATTTTAAAAGAAAAGGGGGGATTG
GGGGGTACAGTGCAGGGGAAAGAATAGTAGACATAATAGCAACAGACATACAAACTAAAGAATTACAAAA
ACAAATTACAAAAATTCAAAATTTTCGGGTTTATTACAGGGACAGCAGAGATCCACTTTGGCGCCGGCTC
GAGGGGG
Features (pLannotate 1.2.2; 29 found; start..end, strand, type, name):
     14..80      +  CDS            small t antigen (fragment): SV40 (simian virus 40) small t antigen
    106..317     +  promoter       EF-1α core promoter: core promoter for human elongation factor EF-1α
    318..1256    +  intron         EF-1α intron A: intron upstream of the start codon of human EF-1α
   1278..1877    +  CDS            PuroR (fragment): puromycin N-acetyltransferase; pac from Streptomyces; confers resistance to puromycin
   1893..2481    +  misc_feature   WPRE: woodchuck hepatitis virus posttranscriptional regulatory element
   2532..2551    +  misc_feature   cPPT/CTS (fragment): central polypurine tract and central termination sequence of HIV-1
   2553..2786    +  LTR            3' LTR (ΔU3): self-inactivating 3' long terminal repeat (LTR) from HIV-1
   2864..2985    +  polyA_signal   SV40 poly(A) signal: SV40 polyadenylation signal
   3025..3160    +  rep_origin     SV40 ori: SV40 origin of replication
   3181..3199    -  promoter       T7 promoter: promoter for bacteriophage T7 RNA polymerase
   3207..3362    +  CDS            lacZα (fragment): LacZα fragment of β-galactosidase; lacZ fragment
   3367..3795    +  rep_origin     f1 ori (sequence partly withheld): f1 bacteriophage origin of replication; arrow indicates direction of (+) strand synthesis
   3848..3952    +  promoter       AmpR promoter: bla
   3953..4813    +  CDS            AmpR: β-lactamase; bla; confers resistance to ampicillin, carbenicillin, and related antibiotics
   4984..5572    +  rep_origin     ori: high-copy-number ColE1/pMB1/pBR322/pUC origin of replication
   5755..5847    +  CDS            lacI (fragment): lac repressor; lacI; The lac repressor binds to the lac operator to inhibit transcription in E. coli. This inhibition can be relieved by adding lactose or isopropyl-β-D-thiogalactopyranoside (IPTG).
   5860..5881    +  protein_bind   CAP binding site: CAP binding activates transcription in the presence of cAMP. E. coli catabolite activator protein
   5896..5926    +  promoter       lac promoter: promoter for the E. coli lac operon
   5934..5950    +  protein_bind   lac operator: The lac repressor binds to the lac operator to inhibit transcription in E. coli. This inhibition can be relieved by adding lactose or isopropyl-β-D-thiogalactopyranoside (IPTG). lac repressor encoded by lacI
   5995..6013    +  promoter       T3 promoter: promoter for bacteriophage T3 RNA polymerase
   6041..6267    +  promoter       RSV promoter: Rous sarcoma virus enhancer/promoter
   6268..6448    +  LTR            5' LTR (truncated): truncated 5' long terminal repeat (LTR) from HIV-1
   6495..6620    +  misc_feature   HIV-1 Ψ: packaging signal of human immunodeficiency virus type 1
   6604..6967    +  CDS            HIV-1 gag (fragment): gag protein from human immunodeficiency virus 1; gag
   7113..7346    +  misc_feature   RRE: The Rev response element (RRE) of HIV-1 allows for Rev-dependent mRNA export from the nucleus to the cytoplasm.
   7723..7749    +  CDS            Rev (fragment): human immunodeficiency virus 1 (HIV-1) Rev protein; rev; enhances nuclear export of unspliced and incompletely spliced viral mRNAs
   7753..7993    +  promoter       U6 promoter: RNA polymerase III promoter for human U6 snRNA
   8023..8098    +  misc_RNA       gRNA scaffold: guide RNA scaffold for the Streptococcus pyogenes CRISPR/Cas9 system
   8154..8271    +  misc_feature   cPPT/CTS: central polypurine tract and central termination sequence of HIV-1
