[The description below was written by a language model from this plasmid's Addgene catalogue record and pLannotate feature annotations shown in this document.]
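Description:
MAP3K13 gRNA (BRDN0001148292) is a third-generation lentiviral guide RNA plasmid built on the lentiGuide-Puro backbone and designed to direct Cas9 to the human MAP3K13 gene (also known as LZK or MEKK13). It is propagated in E. coli through a high-copy ColE1/pUC-type origin with ampicillin selection from the β-lactamase gene. The backbone also carries an f1 origin, an SV40 origin and poly(A) signal, and remnants of lac and phage-promoter cloning elements.

The transfer cassette is framed by an RSV promoter-driven truncated HIV-1 5' LTR and a self-inactivating ΔU3 3' LTR, so genomic RNA production does not depend on Tat and the integrated provirus lacks LTR promoter activity. Between the LTRs lie the Ψ packaging signal with a partial gag sequence, the Rev response element for nuclear export of the unspliced genome, and a cPPT/CTS that aids nuclear import. A human U6 RNA polymerase III promoter drives the 20-nucleotide MAP3K13 spacer fused to the Streptococcus pyogenes gRNA scaffold. Downstream, the EF-1α core promoter with its intron A expresses puromycin N-acetyltransferase for selection of transduced mammalian cells, and a WPRE enhances transcript expression.

The guide was designed against several MAP3K13 reference transcripts and belongs to a human kinome gRNA collection associated with work on optimised sgRNA design. The plasmid does not encode Cas9, so it must be paired with a separate Cas9 vector or used in cells that already express Cas9. It is typically used to knock out MAP3K13.
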