Addgene plasmid #76906: MAP3K13 gRNA (BRDN0001148292)
Purpose: 3rd generation lentiviral gRNA plasmid targeting human MAP3K13
Depositing lab: John Doench & David Root. Depositing organization: Broad Institute. Publication: Optimized sgRNA design to maximize activity and minimize off-target effects of CRISPR-Cas9. Doench JG, Fusi N, Sullender M, Hegde M, Vaimberg EW, Donovan KF, Smith I, Tothova Z, Wilen C, Orchard R, Virgin HW, Listgarten J, Root DE. Nat Biotechnol. 2016 Jan 18. doi: 10.1038/nbt.3437. PubMed 26780180.
Backbone
  Vector backbone: lentiGuide-Puro
  Backbone manufacturer: Zhang Lab (Addgene plasmid # 52963)
  Vector type: Mammalian Expression, Lentiviral, CRISPR
  Selectable markers: Puromycin
Growth in bacteria
  Bacterial resistance: Ampicillin, 100 μg/mL
  Growth temperature: 37°C
  Growth strain: DH5alpha
  Copy number: High Copy
Gene/Insert
  Gene/Insert name: MAP3K13 (alt names: MAP3K13; NM_001242314.1)
  gRNA/shRNA sequence: GATGGATGATAGGACGAACA
  Species: H. sapiens (human)
  Entrez Gene: MAP3K13 (a.k.a. LZK, MEKK13, MLK)
  Promoter: hU6
  Cloning method: Unknown
  Sequencing primers: 5′ U6-F; 3′ pS2-R
Terms and licenses: Academic/Nonprofit Terms; Industry Terms: Not Available to Industry
Depositor comments: The gRNA was designed to target the following Genbank reference sequence(s): NM_001242314.1,NM_001242317.1,NM_004721.4. Note that this plasmid does NOT contain Cas9. It should be used in conjunction with lentiCas9-Blast (Addgene #52962) or otherwise with cell lines already expressing Cas9. Browse the full kinome gRNA library at http://www.addgene.org/pooled-library/broadgpp-human-kinome/ or visit http://www.broadinstitute.org/rnai/public/ for detailed protocols and information.
How to cite: MAP3K13 gRNA (BRDN0001148292) was a gift from John Doench & David Root (Addgene plasmid # 76906 ; http://n2t.net/addgene:76906 ; RRID:Addgene_76906)
