>Addgene plasmid #76906 | MAP3K13 gRNA (BRDN0001148292) | depositor partial sequence | sequence record 144366 | Target Sequence
GATGGATGATAGGACGAACA
