>Addgene plasmid #76906 | MAP3K13 gRNA (BRDN0001148292) | addgene partial sequence | sequence record 186739 | hU6-F
GTAGAAAGTAATAATTTCTTGGGTAGTTTGCAGTTTTAAAATTATGTTTTAAAATGGACTATCATATGCT
TACCGTAACTTGAAAGTATTTCGATTTCTTGGCTTTATATATCTTGTGGAAAGGACGAAACACCGGATGG
ATGATAGGACGAACAGTTTTAGAGCTAGAAATAGCAAGTTAAAATAAGGCTAGTCCGTTATCAACTTGAA
AAAGTGGCACCGAGTCGGTGCTTTTTTAAGCTTGGCGTAACTAGATCTTGAGACAAATGGCAGTATTCAT
CCACAATTTTAAAAGAAAAGGGGGGATTGGGGGGTACAGTGCAGGGGAAAGAATAGTAGACATAATAGCA
ACAGACATACAAACTAAAGAATTACAAAAACAAATTACAAAAATTCAAAATTTTCGGGTTTATTACAGGG
ACAGCAGAGATCCACTTTGGCGCCGGCTCGAGGGGGCCCGGGTGCAAAGATGGATAAAGTTTTAAACAGA
GAGGAATCTTTGCAGCTAATGGACCTTCTAGGTCTTGAAAGGAGTGGGAATTGGCTCCGGTGCCCGTCAG
TGGGCAGAGC
